Addgene plasmid #223675: PB-GFP1-10-HygR
Depositing lab: Juan Melero-Martin. Publication: Mitochondrial transfer mediates endothelial cell engraftment through mitophagy. Lin RZ, Im GB, Luo AC, Zhu Y, Hong X, Neumeyer J, Tang HW, Perrimon N, Melero-Martin JM. Nature. 2024 May;629(8012):660-668. doi: 10.1038/s41586-024-07340-0. Epub 2024 May 1. PubMed 38693258.
Backbone
  Vector backbone: PiggyBac
  Total vector size (bp): 8295
  Vector type: Mammalian Expression
  Selectable markers: Hygromycin
Growth in bacteria
  Bacterial resistance: Ampicillin, 100 μg/mL
  Growth temperature: 37°C
  Growth strain: NEB Stable
  Copy number: High Copy
Gene/Insert
  Gene/Insert name: GFP1-10
  Species: H. sapiens (human)
  Promoter: cmv
  Cloning method: Unknown
  Sequencing primers: 5′ ACAAGTTTGTACAAAAAAGCAGGCTTAATGTCCGTCCTGACGCC; 3′ ACCACTTTGTACAAGAAAGCTGGGTTCTATTTTTCATTTGGATCTTTGCTCAGGACTG
How to cite: PB-GFP1-10-HygR was a gift from Juan Melero-Martin (Addgene plasmid # 223675 ; http://n2t.net/addgene:223675 ; RRID:Addgene_223675)
