[The description below was written by a language model from this plasmid's Addgene catalogue record and pLannotate feature annotations shown in this document.]
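Description:
PB-GFP1-10-HygR is a PiggyBac transposon-based mammalian expression plasmid for stable genomic integration of a mitochondrially targeted split-GFP fragment. It is maintained in E. coli as a high-copy plasmid through a ColE1/pUC-type origin with ampicillin resistance (AmpR). It also retains an f1 origin and remnants of a cloning-vector backbone, including lac promoter/operator, lacZα fragment and T3 and T7 promoters. The catalogue lists the size as 8,295 bp, whereas the sequenced record is 8,481 nt. The PiggyBac terminal repeats are not annotated as such in the feature table. A baculovirus-derived FP25 fragment next to the cargo may be transposon-flanking sequence, but the record does not say so.

The cargo appears to have been assembled by multisite Gateway recombination, as attB4, attB1, attB2 and attB3 sites separate the modules. The main cassette encodes the COX8 mitochondrial presequence upstream of GFP(1-10), the first ten β-strands of superfolder GFP, and ends with a bGH polyadenylation signal. The catalogue gives the promoter as CMV. The annotation instead shows a CAG-type arrangement of CMV enhancer, chicken β-actin promoter and chimeric intron. A divergently oriented PGK promoter–HygR–PGK poly(A) cassette allows hygromycin selection of integrants. One loxP site lies between the two cassettes and another follows the bGH poly(A), so they bracket the GFP(1-10) unit, in principle allowing Cre-mediated rearrangement of it.

GFP(1-10) becomes fluorescent only when complemented by the GFP11 strand, so cells carrying this construct would report the presence of a GFP11-tagged partner within mitochondria. This fits the associated study of mitochondrial transfer between cells, although the record does not spell out the exact assay.
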