Features (pLannotate 1.2.2; 29 found; start..end, strand, type, name):
    418..1006    +  rep_origin     ori: high-copy-number ColE1/pMB1/pBR322/pUC origin of replication
   1189..1281    +  CDS            lacI (fragment): lac repressor; lacI; The lac repressor binds to the lac operator to inhibit transcription in E. coli. This inhibition can be relieved by adding lactose or isopropyl-β-D-thiogalactopyranoside (IPTG).
   1294..1315    +  protein_bind   CAP binding site: CAP binding activates transcription in the presence of cAMP. E. coli catabolite activator protein
   1330..1360    +  promoter       lac promoter: promoter for the E. coli lac operon
   1368..1384    +  protein_bind   lac operator: The lac repressor binds to the lac operator to inhibit transcription in E. coli. This inhibition can be relieved by adding lactose or isopropyl-β-D-thiogalactopyranoside (IPTG). lac repressor encoded by lacI
   1429..1447    +  promoter       T3 promoter: promoter for bacteriophage T3 RNA polymerase
   1464..1595    -  CDS            FP (fragment): FP25_NPVAC - Experimental evidence at protein level: Swiss-Prot protein existence level 1. From Autographa californica nuclear polyhedrosis virus (AcMNPV).
   1907..1927    +  protein_bind   attB4: mutant version of attB; core recombination site for the Gateway® BP reaction BP Clonase™
   1928..2132    -  polyA_signal   PGK poly(A) signal (fragment): mouse phosphoglycerate kinase 1 polyadenylation signal
   2136..3161    -  CDS            HygR: aminoglycoside phosphotransferase from E. coli; aph(4)-Ia; confers resistance to hygromycin
   3180..3679    -  promoter       PGK promoter: mouse phosphoglycerate kinase 1 promoter
   3702..3735    -  protein_bind   loxP: Cre-mediated recombination occurs in the 8-bp core sequence (GCATACAT). Cre recombinase
   3736..3756    +  protein_bind   attB1: mutant version of attB; core recombination site for the Gateway® BP reaction BP Clonase™
   3763..4142    +  enhancer       CMV enhancer: human cytomegalovirus immediate early enhancer
   4144..4265    +  promoter       chicken β-actin promoter (fragment): contains a 21-bp deletion relative to the standard chicken β-actin promoter
   4286..4457    +  promoter       chicken β-actin promoter (fragment): No description available
   4458..5474    +  intron         chimeric intron: chimera between introns from chicken β-actin and rabbit β-globin
   5472..5531    +  CDS            HBB (fragment): HBB_LEPEU - Experimental evidence at protein level: Swiss-Prot protein existence level 1. Involved in oxygen transport from the lung to the various peripheral tissues. From Lepus europaeus (European hare).
   5532..5552    -  protein_bind   attB2: mutant version of attB; core recombination site for the Gateway® BP reaction BP Clonase™
   5559..5633    +  CDS            COX8 presequence: mitochondrial presequence of human cytochrome c oxidase subunit VIII (Rizutto et al., 1989)
   5667..6308    +  CDS            GFP(1-10): fragment of superfolder GFP consisting of the first 10 β-strands associates with GFP11, the 11th β-strand, to reconstitute fluorescent GFP (Cabantous et al., 2005; Kamiyama et al., 2016)
   6312..6536    +  polyA_signal   bGH poly(A) signal: bovine growth hormone polyadenylation signal
   6537..6570    -  protein_bind   loxP: Cre-mediated recombination occurs in the 8-bp core sequence (GCATACAT). Cre recombinase
   6571..6591    -  protein_bind   attB3: mutant version of attB; core recombination site for the Gateway® BP reaction BP Clonase™
   7099..7117    -  promoter       T7 promoter: promoter for bacteriophage T7 RNA polymerase
   7120..7277    +  CDS            lacZα (fragment): LacZα fragment of β-galactosidase; lacZ fragment
   7282..7710    +  rep_origin     f1 ori (sequence partly withheld): f1 bacteriophage origin of replication; arrow indicates direction of (+) strand synthesis
   7763..7867    +  promoter       AmpR promoter: bla
   7868..247     +  CDS            AmpR (across the origin): β-lactamase; bla; confers resistance to ampicillin, carbenicillin, and related antibiotics
>Addgene plasmid #223675 | PB-GFP1-10-HygR | addgene full sequence | sequence record 451472 | Addgene NGS Result
AATAGACTGGATGGAGGCGGATAAAGTTGCAGGACCACTTCTGCGCTCGGCCCTTCCGGCTGGCTGGTTT
ATTGCTGATAAATCTGGAGCCGGTGAGCGTGGGTCTCGCGGTATCATTGCAGCACTGGGGCCAGATGGTA
AGCCCTCCCGTATCGTAGTTATCTACACGACGGGGAGTCAGGCAACTATGGATGAACGAAATAGACAGAT
CGCTGAGATAGGTGCCTCACTGATTAAGCATTGGTAACTGTCAGACCAAGTTTACTCATATATACTTTAG
ATTGATTTAAAACTTCATTTTTAATTTAAAAGGATCTAGGTGAAGATCCTTTTTGATAATCTCATGACCA
AAATCCCTTAACGTGAGTTTTCGTTCCACTGAGCGTCAGACCCCGTAGAAAAGATCAAAGGATCTTCTTG
AGATCCTTTTTTTCTGCGCGTAATCTGCTGCTTGCAAACAAAAAAACCACCGCTACCAGCGGTGGTTTGT
TTGCCGGATCAAGAGCTACCAACTCTTTTTCCGAAGGTAACTGGCTTCAGCAGAGCGCAGATACCAAATA
CTGTTCTTCTAGTGTAGCCGTAGTTAGGCCACCACTTCAAGAACTCTGTAGCACCGCCTACATACCTCGC
TCTGCTAATCCTGTTACCAGTGGCTGCTGCCAGTGGCGATAAGTCGTGTCTTACCGGGTTGGACTCAAGA
CGATAGTTACCGGATAAGGCGCAGCGGTCGGGCTGAACGGGGGGTTCGTGCACACAGCCCAGCTTGGAGC
GAACGACCTACACCGAACTGAGATACCTACAGCGTGAGCTATGAGAAAGCGCCACGCTTCCCGAAGAGAG
AAAGGCGGACAGGTATCCGGTAAGCGGCAGGGTCGGAACAGGAGAGCGCACGAGGGAGCTTCCAGGGGGA
AACGCCTGGTATCTTTATAGTCCTGTCGGGTTTCGCCACCTCTGACTTGAGCGTCGATTTTTGTGATGCT
CGTCAGGGGGGCGGAGCCTATGGAAAAACGCCAGCAACGCGGCCTTTTTACGGTTCCTGGCCTTTTGCTG
GCCTTTTGCTCACATGTTCTTTCCTGCGTTATCCCCTGATTCTGTGGATAACCGTATTACCGCCTTTGAG
TGAGCTGATACCGCTCGCCGCAGCCGAACGACCGAGCGCAGCGAGTCAGTGAGCGAGGAAGCGGAAGAGC
GCCCAATACGCAAACCGCCTCTCCCCGCGCGTTGGCCGATTCATTAATGCAGCTGGCACGACAGGTTTCC
CGACTGGAAAGCGGGCAGTGAGCGCAACGCAATTAATGTGAGTTAGCTCACTCATTAGGCACCCCAGGCT
TTACACTTTATGCTTCCGGCTCGTATGTTGTGTGGAATTGTGAGCGGATAACAATTTCACACAGGAAACA
GCTATGACCATGATTACGCCAAGCTCGAAATTAACCCTCACTAAAGGGAACAAAAGCTGGTACCTCGCGC
GACTTGGTTTGCCATTCTTTAGCGCGCGTCGCGTCACACAGCTTGGCCACAATGTGGTTTTTGTCAAACG
AAGATTCTATGACGTGTTTAAAGTTTAGGTCGAGTAAAGCGCAAATCTTTTTTAACCCTAGAAAGATAGT
CTGCGTAAAATTGACGCATGCATTCTTGAAATATTGCTCTCTCTTTCTAAATAGCGCGAATCCGTCGCTG
TGCATTTAGGACATCTCAGTCGCCGCTTGGAGCTCCCGTGAGGCGTGCTTGTCAATGCGGTAAGTGTCAC
TGATTTTGAACTATAACGACCGCGTGAGTCAAAATGACGCATGATTATCTTTTACGTGACTTTTAAGATT
TAACTCATACGATAATTATATTGTTATTTCATGTTCTACTTACGTGATAACTTATTATATATATATTTTC
TTGTTATAGATATCATCAACTTTGTATAGAAAAGTTGCAACTATGAAACATTATCATAAAGCAATAGTAA
AGAGCCTTCAGTAAAGAGCAGGCATTTATCTAATCCCACCCCACCCCCACCCCCGTAGCTCCAATCCTTC
CATTCAAAATGTAGGTACTCTGTTCTCACCCTTCTTAACAAAGTATGACAGGAAAAAACTTCCATGTGGA
CATCTTTATTGTTTAATAGATCATCAATTTCTCGACTATTCCTTTGCCCTCGGACGAGTGCTGGGGCGTC
GGTTTCCACTATCGGCGAGTACTTCTACACAGCCATCGGTCCAGACGGCCGCGCTTCTGCGGGCGATTTG
TGTACGCCCGACAGTCCCGGCTCCGGATCGGACGATTGCGTCGCATCGACCCTGCGCCCAAGCTGCATCA
TCGAAATTGCCGTCAACCAAGCTCTGATAGAGTTGGTCAAGACCAATGCGGAGCATATACGCCCGGAGCC
GCGGCGATCCTGCAAGCTCCGGATGCCTCCGCTCGAAGTAGCGCGTCTGCTGCTCCATACAAGCCAACCA
CGGCCTCCAGAAGAAGATGTTGGCGACCTCGTATTGGGAATCCCCGAACATCGCCTCGCTCCAGTCAATG
ACCGCTGTTATGCGGCCATTGTCCGTCAGGACATTGTTGGAGCCGAAATCCGCGTGCACGAGGTGCCGGA
CTTCGGGGCAGTCCTCGGCCCAAAGCATCAGCTCATCGAGAGCCTGCGCGACGGACGCACTGACGGTGTC
GTCCATCACAGTTTGCCAGTGATACACATGGGGATCAGCAATCGCGCATATGAAATCACGCCATGTAGTG
TATTGACCGATTCCTTGCGGTCCGAATGGGCCGAACCCGCTCGTCTGGCTAAGATCGGCCGCAGCGATCG
CATCCATGGCCTCCGCGACCGGCTGCAGAACAGCGGGCAGTTCGGTTTCAGGCAGGTCTTGCAACGTGAC
ACCCTGTGCACGGCGGGAGATGCAATAGGTCAGGCTCTCGCTGAATTCCCCAATGTCAAGCACTTCCGGA
ATCGGGAGCGCGGCCGATGCAAAGTGCCGATAAACATAACGATCTTTGTAGAAACCATCGGCGCAGCTAT
TTACCCGCAGGACATATCCACGCCCTCCTACATCGAAGCTGAAAGCACGAGATTCTTCGCCCTCCGAGAG
CTGCATCAGGTCGGAGACGCTGTCGAACTTTTCGATCAGAAACTTCTCGACAGACGTCGCGGTGAGTTCA
GGCTTTTTCATGGTGGCGGCTGGATCGGTCGAAAGGCCCGGAGATGAGGAAGAGGAGAACAGCGCGGCAG
ACGTGCGCTTTTGAAGCGTGCAGAATGCCGGGCCTCCGGAGGACCTTCGGGCGCCCGCCCCGCCCCTGAG
CCCGCCCCTGAGCCCGCCCCCGGACCCACCCCTTCCCAGCCTCTGAGCCCAGAAAGCGAAGGAGCAAAGC
TGCTATTGGCCGCTGCCCCAAAGGCCTACCCGCTTCCATTGCTCAGCGGTGCTGTCCATCTGCACGAGAC
TAGTGAGACGTGCTACTTCCATTTGTCACGTCCTGCACGACGCGAGCTGCGGGGCGGGGGGGAACTTCCT
GACTAGGGGAGGAGTAGAAGGTGGCGCGAAGGGGCCACCAAAGAACGGAGCCGGTTGGCGCCTACCGGTG
GATGTGGAATGTGTGCGAGGCCAGAGGCCACTTGTGTAGCGCCAAGTGCCCAGCGGGGCTGCTAAAGCGC
ATGCTCCAGACTGCCTTGGGAAAAGCGCCTCCCCTACCCGGTAGAATTCATCGATGATATCATAACTTCG
TATAATGTATGCTATACGAAGTTATCAAGTTTGTACAAAAAAGCAGGCTGTCGACATTGATTATTGACTA
GTTATTAATAGTAATCAATTACGGGGTCATTAGTTCATAGCCCATATATGGAGTTCCGCGTTACATAACT
TACGGTAAATGGCCCGCCTGGCTGACCGCCCAACGACCCCCGCCCATTGACGTCAATAATGACGTATGTT
CCCATAGTAACGCCAATAGGGACTTTCCATTGACGTCAATGGGTGGAGTATTTACGGTAAACTGCCCACT
TGGCAGTACATCAAGTGTATCATATGCCAAGTACGCCCCCTATTGACGTCAATGACGGTAAATGGCCCGC
CTGGCATTATGCCCAGTACATGACCTTATGGGACTTTCCTACTTGGCAGTACATCTACGTATTAGTCATC
GCTATTACCATGGTCGAGGTGAGCCCCACGTTCTGCTTCACTCTCCCCATCTCCCCCCCCTCCCCACCCC
CAATTTTGTATTTATTTATTTTTTAATTATTTTGTGCAGCGATGGGGGCGGGGGGGGGGGGGGGGGCGGG
CGACGGGGGGCGGGGGGGGGGGGGGGGGGGGCGCGCGCCGGGCGGGGCGGGGCGGGGCGAGGGGCGGGGC
GGGGCGAGGCGGAGAGGTGCGGCGGCAGCCAATCAGAGCGGCGCGCTCCGAAAGTTTCCTTTTATGGCGA
GGCGGCGGCGGCGGCGGCCCTATAAAAAGCGAAGCGCGCGGCGGGCGGGAGTCGCTGCGCGCTGCCTTCG
CCCCGTGCCCCGCTCCGCCGCCGCCTCGCGCCGCCCGCCCCGGCTCTGACTGACCGCGTTACTCCCACAG
GTGAGCGGGCGGGACGGCCCTTCTCCTCCGGGCTGTAATTAGCGCTTGGTTTAATGACGGCTTGTTTCTT
TTCTGTGGCTGCGTGAAAGCCTTGAGGGGCTCCGGGAGGGCCCTTTGTGCGGGGGGAGCGGCTCGGGGGG
TGCGTGCGTGTGTGTGTGCGTGGGGAGCGCCGCGTGCGGCTCCGCGCTGCCCGGCGGCTGTGAGCGCTGC
GGGCGCGGCGCGGGGCTTTGTGCGCTCCGCAGTGTGCGCGAGGGGAGCGCGGCCGGGGGCGGTGCCCCGC
GGTGCGGGGGGGGCTGCGAGGGGAACAAAGGCTGCGTGCGGGGTGTGTGCGTGGGGGGGTGAGCAGGGGG
TGTGGGCGCGTCGGTCGGGCTGCAACCCCCCCTGCACCCCCCTCCCCGAGTTGCTGAGCACGGCCCGGCT
TCGGGTGCGGGGCTCCGTACGGGGCGTGGCGCGGGGCTCGCCGTGCCGGGCGGGGGGTGGCGGCAGGTGG
GGGTGCCGGGCGGGGCGGGGCCGCCTCGGGCCGGGGGGGGCTCGGGGGAGGGGCGCGGCGGCCCCCGGAG
CGCCGGCGGCTGTCGAGGCGCGGCGAGCCGCAGCCATTGCCTTTTATGGTAATCGTGCGAGAGGGCGCAG
GGACTTCCTTTGTCCCAAATCTGTGCGGAGCCGAAATCTGGGAGGCGCCGCCGCACCCCCTCTAGCGGGC
GCGGGGCGAAGCGGTGCGGCGCCGGCAGGAAGGAAATGGGCGGGGAGGGCCTTCGTGCGTCGCCGCGCCG
CCGTCCCCTTCTCCCTCTCCAGCCTCGGGGCTGTCCGCGGGGGGACGGCTGCCTTCGGGGGGGACGGGGC
AGGGCGGGGTTCGGCTTCTGGCGTGTGACCGGCGGCTCTAGAGCCTCTGCTAACCATGTTCATGCCTTCT
TCTTTTTCCTACAGCTCCTGGGCAACGTGCTGGTTATTGTGCTGTCTCATCATTTTGGCAAAGAATTCAC
CCAGCTTTCTTGTACAAAGTGGGCCACCATGTCCGTCCTGACGCCGCTGCTGCTGCGGGGCTTGACAGGC
TCGGCCCGGCGGCTCCCAGTGCCGCGCGCCAAGATCCATTCGTTGGGGGATCCACCGGTCGCCACCATGT
CCAAAGGAGAAGAACTGTTTACCGGTGTTGTGCCAATTTTGGTTGAACTCGATGGTGATGTCAACGGACA
TAAGTTCTCAGTGAGAGGCGAAGGAGAAGGTGACGCCACCATTGGAAAATTGACTCTTAAATTCATCTGT
ACTACTGGTAAACTTCCTGTACCATGGCCGACTCTCGTAACAACGCTTACGTACGGAGTTCAGTGCTTTT
CGAGATACCCAGACCATATGAAAAGACATGACTTTTTTAAGTCGGCTATGCCTGAAGGTTACGTGCAAGA
AAGAACAATTTCGTTCAAAGATGATGGAAAATATAAAACTAGAGCAGTTGTTAAATTTGAAGGAGATACT
TTGGTTAACCGCATTGAACTGAAAGGAACAGATTTTAAAGAAGATGGTAATATTCTTGGACACAAACTCG
AATACAATTTTAATAGTCATAACGTATACATCACTGCTGATAAGCAAAAGAACGGAATTAAAGCGAATTT
CACAGTACGCCATAATGTAGAAGATGGCAGTGTTCAACTTGCCGACCATTACCAACAAAACACCCCTATT
GGAGACGGTCCGGTACTTCTTCCTGATAATCACTACCTCTCAACACAAACAGTCCTGAGCAAAGATCCAA
ATGAAAAATAGCTGTGCCTTCTAGTTGCCAGCCATCTGTTGTTTGCCCCTCCCCCGTGCCTTCCTTGACC
CTGGAAGGTGCCACTCCCACTGTCCTTTCCTAATAAAATGAGGAAATTGCATCGCATTGTCTGAGTAGGT
GTCATTCTATTCTGGGGGGTGGGGTGGGGCAGGACAGCAAGGGGGAGGATTGGGAAGACAATAGCAGGCA
TGCTGGGGATGCGGTGGGCTCTATGGATAACTTCGTATAATGTATGCTATACGAAGTTATCAACTTTATT
ATACATAGTTGACCTCGACCTGCAGCCCAAGCTTGGATCCCTCGAGTTAATTAACGAGAGCATAATATTG
ATATGTGCCAAAGTTGTTTCTGACTGACTAATAAGTATAATTTGTTTCTATTATGTATAGGTTAAGCTAA
TTACTTATTTTATAATACAACATGACTGTTTTTAAAGTACAAAATAAGTTTATTTTTGTAAAAGAGAGAA
TGTTTAAAAGTTTTGTTACTTTATAGAAGAAATTTTGAGTTTTTGTTTTTTTTTAATAAATAAATAAACA
TAAATAAATTGTTTGTTGAATTTATTATTAGTATGTAAGTGTAAATATAATAAAACTTAATATCTATTCA
AATTAATAAATAAACCTCGATATACAGACCGATAAAACACATGCGTCAATTTTACGCATGATTATCTTTA
ACGTACGTCACAATATGATTATCTTTCTAGGGTTAAATAATAGTTTCTAATTTTTTTATTATTCAGCCTG
CTGTCGTGAATACCGAGCTCCAATTCGCCCTATAGTGAGTCGTATTACAATTCACTGGCCGTCGTTTTAC
AACGTCGTGACTGGGAAAACCCTGGCGTTACCCAACTTAATCGCCTTGCAGCACATCCCCCTTTCGCCAG
CTGGCGTAATAGCGAAGAGGCCCGCACCGATCGCCCTTCCCAACAGTTGCGCAGCCTGAATGGCGAATGG
G
[124 nt withheld, positions 7282-7405]
C
[91 nt withheld, positions 7407-7497]
A
[49 nt withheld, positions 7499-7547]
CCTTTGACGTTGGAGTCCACGTTCTTT
[37 nt withheld, positions 7575-7611]
ACCCTATCTCGGTCTATTCTTTTGATTTATAAGGGATTTTGCCGATTTCGGCCTATTGGTTAAAAAATGA
GCTGATTTAACAAAAATTTAACGCGAATTTTAACAAAATATTAACGCTTACAATTTAGGTGGCACTTTTC
GGGGAAATGTGCGCGGAACCCCTATTTGTTTATTTTTCTAAATACATTCAAATATGTATCCGCTCATGAG
ACAATAACCCTGATAAATGCTTCAATAATATTGAAAAAGGAAGAGTATGAGTATTCAACATTTCCGTGTC
GCCCTTATTCCCTTTTTTGCGGCATTTTGCCTTCCTGTTTTTGCTCACCCAGAAACGCTGGTGAAAGTAA
AAGATGCTGAAGATCAGTTGGGTGCACGAGTGGGTTACATCGAACTGGATCTCAACAGCGGTAAGATCCT
TGAGAGTTTTCGCCCCGAAGAACGTTTTCCAATGATGAGCACTTTTAAAGTTCTGCTATGTGGCGCGGTA
TTATCCCGTATTGACGCCGGGCAAGAGCAACTCGGTCGCCGCATACACTATTCTCAGAATGACTTGGTTG
AGTACTCACCAGTCACAGAAAAGCATCTTACGGATGGCATGACAGTAAGAGAATTATGCAGTGCTGCCAT
AACCATGAGTGATAACACTGCGGCCAACTTACTTCTGACAACGATCGGAGGACCGAAGGAGCTAACCGCT
TTTTTGCACAACATGGGGGATCATGTAACTCGCCTTGATCGTTGGGAACCGGAGCTGAATGAAGCCATAC
CAAACGACGAGCGTGACACCACGATGCCTGTAGCAATGGCAACAACGTTGCGCAAACTATTAACTGGCGA
ACTACTTACTCTAGCTTCCCGGCAACAATT
